Addgene plasmid #32263: TAL021
Depositing lab: Keith Joung. Depositing organization: Massachusetts General Hospital. Publication: Targeted gene disruption in somatic zebrafish cells using engineered TALENs. Sander JD, Cade L, Khayter C, Reyon D, Peterson RT, Joung JK, Yeh JR. Nat Biotechnol. 2011 Aug 5;29(8):697-8. doi: 10.1038/nbt.1934. PubMed 21822241.
Backbone
  Vector backbone: pUC57-ΔBsaI
  Backbone size w/o insert (bp): 2708
  Modifications to backbone: Silent valine mutation (C->G) at position 1794 to destroy alternate BsaI restriction site in pUC57
Growth in bacteria
  Bacterial resistance: Ampicillin, 100 μg/mL
  Growth temperature: 37°C
  Growth strain: XL1 Blue
  Copy number: High Copy
Gene/Insert
  Gene/Insert name: TAL021 (alt names: M (Type IV - A/NI); δ / SNI / A)
  Insert size (bp): 119
  Cloning method: Restriction Enzyme; 5′ cloning site BbsI (destroyed during cloning); 3′ cloning site BamHI (not destroyed)
  Sequencing primers: 5′ OK163
Terms and licenses: Academic/Nonprofit Terms; Industry Terms: Not Available to Industry
How to cite: TAL021 was a gift from Keith Joung (Addgene plasmid # 32263 ; http://n2t.net/addgene:32263 ; RRID:Addgene_32263)
