[The description below was written by a language model from this plasmid's Addgene catalogue record and the feature table of its GenBank file.]
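Description:
TAL021 is a small bacterial cloning plasmid (2,827 bp in the held sequence record) that stores a single TAL effector repeat module for assembling custom TALE arrays. It is built on pUC57-ΔBsaI, a pUC57 derivative in which a silent valine codon change within the ampicillin resistance gene removes a second BsaI site. This change presumably leaves that type IIS enzyme free for use in the module assembly scheme. The plasmid replicates in E. coli at high copy from the ColE1/pMB1-type pUC origin. Selection is with ampicillin through the bla (beta-lactamase) gene and its own promoter.

The payload is a 119 bp insert whose alternative names describe it as a "δ" or "Type IV" unit with the NI repeat-variable diresidue. NI specifies recognition of adenine in the TALE DNA-binding code. The insert was cloned by restriction enzymes, using a BbsI site at the 5′ end that was destroyed during cloning and a BamHI site at the 3′ end that was retained. The feature table does not annotate the insert itself. It lists only backbone elements: the lacZ-alpha fragment with the lac promoter, lac operator and CAP binding site, plus the M13 and related sequencing primer sites around the cloning region. The annotated lacZ-alpha coding region is longer than the usual fragment, which suggests the repeat sits within it, though the record does not say so.

There is no eukaryotic promoter, nuclease domain or expression cassette, so TAL021 is an archival building block and not an expression vector. The associated publication indicates that such modules are joined in series into multi-repeat arrays, which are used to make engineered TALENs for targeted gene disruption, as demonstrated in somatic zebrafish cells.
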