LOCUS       Exported 2827 bp ds-DNA circular SYN 13-MAY-2021
DEFINITION  synthetic circular DNA
ACCESSION   .
VERSION     .
KEYWORDS    TAL021
SOURCE      synthetic DNA construct
  ORGANISM  synthetic DNA construct
REFERENCE   1 (bases 1 to 2827)
  AUTHORS   Sander JD, Cade L, Khayter C, Reyon D, Peterson RT, Joung JK, Yeh JR
  TITLE     Targeted gene disruption in somatic zebrafish cells using engineered
            TALENs.
  JOURNAL   Nat Biotechnol. 2011 Aug 5;29(8):697-8. doi: 10.1038/nbt.1934.
  PUBMED    21822241
REFERENCE   2 (bases 1 to 2827)
  AUTHORS   .
  TITLE     Direct Submission
  JOURNAL   Exported May 13, 2021 from SnapGene Server 1.1.58
            http://www.snapgene.com
FEATURES             Location/Qualifiers
     source          1..2827
                     /organism="synthetic DNA construct"
                     /mol_type="other DNA"
     primer_bind     complement(29..51)
                     /label=pGEX 3'
                     /note="pGEX vectors, reverse primer"
     CDS             complement(146..610)
                     /codon_start=1
                     /gene="lacZ fragment"
                     /product="LacZ-alpha fragment of beta-galactosidase"
                     /label=lacZ-alpha
                     /translation="MTMITPSLHAGLCSRRARDPVSSVHDPGTVQAAGAVLFPAPAYRQ
                     YWRRWRPLVQASIVFSRCIREVPSSNSLAVVLQRRDWENPGVTQLNRLAAHPPFASWRN
                     SEEARTDRPSQQLRSLNGEWRLMRYFLLTHLCGISHRIWCTLSTICSDAA"
     primer_bind     151..170
                     /label=pRS-marker
                     /note="pRS vectors, use to sequence yeast selectable
                     marker"
     primer_bind     364..386
                     /label=M13/pUC Forward
                     /note="In lacZ gene"
     primer_bind     378..395
                     /label=M13 Forward
                     /note="In lacZ gene. Also called M13-F20 or M13 (-21)
                     Forward"
     primer_bind     379..395
                     /label=M13 fwd
                     /note="common sequencing primer, one of multiple similar
                     variants"
     primer_bind     complement(606..622)
                     /label=M13 rev
                     /note="common sequencing primer, one of multiple similar
                     variants"
     primer_bind     complement(606..622)
                     /label=M13 Reverse
                     /note="In lacZ gene. Also called M13-rev"
     primer_bind     complement(619..641)
                     /label=M13/pUC Reverse
                     /note="In lacZ gene"
     protein_bind    630..646
                     /label=lac operator
                     /bound_moiety="lac repressor encoded by lacI"
                     /note="The lac repressor binds to the lac operator to
                     inhibit transcription in E. coli. This inhibition can be
                     relieved by adding lactose or
                     isopropyl-beta-D-thiogalactopyranoside (IPTG)."
     promoter        complement(654..684)
                     /label=lac promoter
                     /note="promoter for the E. coli lac operon"
     protein_bind    699..720
                     /label=CAP binding site
                     /bound_moiety="E. coli catabolite activator protein"
                     /note="CAP binding activates transcription in the presence
                     of cAMP."
     primer_bind     complement(837..854)
                     /label=L4440
                     /note="L4440 vector, forward primer"
     rep_origin      complement(1008..1596)
                     /direction=LEFT
                     /label=ori
                     /note="high-copy-number ColE1/pMB1/pBR322/pUC origin of
                     replication"
     primer_bind     complement(1088..1107)
                     /label=pBR322ori-F
                     /note="pBR322 origin, forward primer"
     CDS             complement(1767..2627)
                     /codon_start=1
                     /gene="bla"
                     /product="beta-lactamase"
                     /label=AmpR
                     /note="confers resistance to ampicillin, carbenicillin, and
                     related antibiotics"
                     /translation="MSIQHFRVALIPFFAAFCLPVFAHPETLVKVKDAEDQLGARVGYI
                     ELDLNSGKILESFRPEERFPMMSTFKVLLCGAVLSRIDAGQEQLGRRIHYSQNDLVEYS
                     PVTEKHLTDGMTVRELCSAAITMSDNTAANLLLTTIGGPKELTAFLHNMGDHVTRLDRW
                     EPELNEAIPNDERDTTMPVAMATTLRKLLTGELLTLASRQQLIDWMEADKVAGPLLRSA
                     LPAGWFIADKSGAGERGSRGIIAALGPDGKPSRIVVIYTTGSQATMDERNRQIAEIGAS
                     LIKHW"
     primer_bind     2390..2409
                     /label=Amp-R
                     /note="Ampicillin resistance gene, reverse primer"
     promoter        complement(2628..2732)
                     /gene="bla"
                     /label=AmpR promoter
     primer_bind     2800..2818
                     /label=pBRforEco
                     /note="pBR322 vectors, upsteam of EcoRI site, forward
                     primer"
ORIGIN
        1 tcgcgcgttt cggtgatgac ggtgaaaacc tctgacacat gcagctcccg gagacggtca
       61 cagcttgtct gtaagcggat gccgggagca gacaagcccg tcagggcgcg tcagcgggtg
      121 ttggcgggtg tcggggctgg cttaactatg cggcatcaga gcagattgta ctgagagtgc
      181 accatatgcg gtgtgaaata ccgcacagat gcgtaaggag aaaataccgc atcaggcgcc
      241 attcgccatt caggctgcgc aactgttggg aagggcgatc ggtgcgggcc tcttcgctat
      301 tacgccagct ggcgaaaggg ggatgtgctg caaggcgatt aagttgggta acgccagggt
      361 tttcccagtc acgacgttgt aaaacgacgg ccagtgaatt cgagctcggt acctcgcgaa
      421 tgcatctaga gaagacaatt gacgcctgca caagtggtcg ccatcgcctc caatattggc
      481 ggtaagcagg cgctggaaac agtacagcgc ctgctgcctg tactgtgcca ggatcatgga
      541 ctgaagagac cggatcccgg gcccgtcgac tgcagaggcc tgcatgcaag cttggcgtaa
      601 tcatggtcat agctgtttcc tgtgtgaaat tgttatccgc tcacaattcc acacaacata
      661 cgagccggaa gcataaagtg taaagcctgg ggtgcctaat gagtgagcta actcacatta
      721 attgcgttgc gctcactgcc cgctttccag tcgggaaacc tgtcgtgcca gctgcattaa
      781 tgaatcggcc aacgcgcggg gagaggcggt ttgcgtattg ggcgctcttc cgcttcctcg
      841 ctcactgact cgctgcgctc ggtcgttcgg ctgcggcgag cggtatcagc tcactcaaag
      901 gcggtaatac ggttatccac agaatcaggg gataacgcag gaaagaacat gtgagcaaaa
      961 ggccagcaaa aggccaggaa ccgtaaaaag gccgcgttgc tggcgttttt ccataggctc
     1021 cgcccccctg acgagcatca caaaaatcga cgctcaagtc agaggtggcg aaacccgaca
     1081 ggactataaa gataccaggc gtttccccct ggaagctccc tcgtgcgctc tcctgttccg
     1141 accctgccgc ttaccggata cctgtccgcc tttctccctt cgggaagcgt ggcgctttct
     1201 catagctcac gctgtaggta tctcagttcg gtgtaggtcg ttcgctccaa gctgggctgt
     1261 gtgcacgaac cccccgttca gcccgaccgc tgcgccttat ccggtaacta tcgtcttgag
     1321 tccaacccgg taagacacga cttatcgcca ctggcagcag ccactggtaa caggattagc
     1381 agagcgaggt atgtaggcgg tgctacagag ttcttgaagt ggtggcctaa ctacggctac
     1441 actagaagaa cagtatttgg tatctgcgct ctgctgaagc cagttacctt cggaaaaaga
     1501 gttggtagct cttgatccgg caaacaaacc accgctggta gcggtggttt ttttgtttgc
     1561 aagcagcaga ttacgcgcag aaaaaaagga tctcaagaag atcctttgat cttttctacg
     1621 gggtctgacg ctcagtggaa cgaaaactca cgttaaggga ttttggtcat gagattatca
     1681 aaaaggatct tcacctagat ccttttaaat taaaaatgaa gttttaaatc aatctaaagt
     1741 atatatgagt aaacttggtc tgacagttac caatgcttaa tcagtgaggc acctatctca
     1801 gcgatctgtc tatttcgttc atccatagtt gcctgactcc ccgtcgtgta gataactacg
     1861 atacgggagg gcttaccatc tggccccagt gctgcaatga taccgcgaga gccacgctca
     1921 ccggctccag atttatcagc aataaaccag ccagccggaa gggccgagcg cagaagtggt
     1981 cctgcaactt tatccgcctc catccagtct attaattgtt gccgggaagc tagagtaagt
     2041 agttcgccag ttaatagttt gcgcaacgtt gttgccattg ctacaggcat cgtggtgtca
     2101 cgctcgtcgt ttggtatggc ttcattcagc tccggttccc aacgatcaag gcgagttaca
     2161 tgatccccca tgttgtgcaa aaaagcggtt agctccttcg gtcctccgat cgttgtcaga
     2221 agtaagttgg ccgcagtgtt atcactcatg gttatggcag cactgcataa ttctcttact
     2281 gtcatgccat ccgtaagatg cttttctgtg actggtgagt actcaaccaa gtcattctga
     2341 gaatagtgta tgcggcgacc gagttgctct tgcccggcgt caatacggga taataccgcg
     2401 ccacatagca gaactttaaa agtgctcatc attggaaaac gttcttcggg gcgaaaactc
     2461 tcaaggatct taccgctgtt gagatccagt tcgatgtaac ccactcgtgc acccaactga
     2521 tcttcagcat cttttacttt caccagcgtt tctgggtgag caaaaacagg aaggcaaaat
     2581 gccgcaaaaa agggaataag ggcgacacgg aaatgttgaa tactcatact cttccttttt
     2641 caatattatt gaagcattta tcagggttat tgtctcatga gcggatacat atttgaatgt
     2701 atttagaaaa ataaacaaat aggggttccg cgcacatttc cccgaaaagt gccacctgac
     2761 gtctaagaaa ccattattat catgacatta acctataaaa ataggcgtat cacgaggccc
     2821 tttcgtc
//
