>Addgene plasmid #32263 | TAL021 | addgene partial sequence | sequence record 37787 | LacZ-F2 5'-cctcttcgctattacgccag-3'
ACGCCAGGGTTTTCCCAGTCACGACGTTGTAAAACGACGGCCAGTGAATTCGAGCTCGGTACCTCGCGAA
TGCATCTAGAGAAGACAATTGACGCCTGCACAAGTGGTCGCCATCGCCTCCAATATTGGCGGTAAGCAGG
CGCTGGAAACAGTACAGCGCCTGCTGCCTGTACTGTGCCAGGATCATGGACTGAAGAGACCGGATCCCGG
GCCCGTCGACTGCAGAGGCCTGCATGCAAGCTTGGCGTAATCATGGTCATAGCTGTTTCCTGTGTGAAAT
TGTTATCCGCTCACAATTCCACACAACATACGAGCCGGAAGCATAAAGTGTAAAGCCTGGGGTGCCTAAT
GAGTGAGCTAACTCACATTAATTGCGTTGCGCTCACTGCCCGCTTTCCAGTCGGGAAACCTGTCGTGCCA
GCTGCATTAATGAATCGGCCAACGCGCGGGGAGAGGCGGTTTGCGTATTGGGCGCTCTTCCGCTTCCTCG
CTCACTGACTCGCTGCGCTCGGTCGTTCGGCTGCGGCGAGCGGTATCAGCTCACTCAAAGGCGGTAATAC
GGTTATCCACAGAATCAGGGGATAACGCAGGAAAGAACATGTGAGCAAAAGGCCAGCAAAAGGCCAGGAA
CCGTAAAAAGGCCGCGTTGCTGGCGTTTTTCCATAGGCTCCGCCCCCCTGACGAGCATCACAAAAATCGA
CGCTCAAGTCAGAGGTGGCGAAACCCGACAGGACTATAAAGATACCAGGCGTTTCCCCCTGGAAGCTCCC
TCGTGCGCTCTCCTGTTCCGACCCTGCCGCTTACCGGATACCTGTCCGCCTTTCTCCCTTCGGGAAGCGT
GGCGCTTTCTCATAGCTCACGCTGTAGGTATCTCAGTTCGGTGTAGGTCGTTCGCTCCAAGCTGGG
